Addgene plasmid #242133: pcDNA-DEST47-SIRT3
Purpose: Expression in mammalian cells
Depositing lab: J. Carl Barrett & Izumi Horikawa. Depositing organization: National Cancer Institute (NCI). Publication: Evolutionarily conserved and nonconserved cellular localizations and functions of human SIRT proteins. Michishita E, Park JY, Burneskis JM, Barrett JC, Horikawa I. Mol Biol Cell. 2005 Oct;16(10):4623-35. doi: 10.1091/mbc.e05-01-0033. Epub 2005 Aug 3. PubMed 16079181.
Backbone
  Vector backbone: pcDNA-DEST47
  Backbone manufacturer: Invitrogen
  Backbone size w/o insert (bp): 7780
  Vector type: Mammalian Expression
Growth in bacteria
  Bacterial resistance: Ampicillin, 100 μg/mL
  Growth temperature: 37°C
  Growth strain: DH5alpha
  Copy number: High Copy
Gene/Insert
  Gene/Insert name: SIRT3
  Species: H. sapiens (human)
  Insert size (bp): 1197
  Entrez Gene: SIRT3 (a.k.a. SIR2L3)
  Promoter: CMV
  Tag / fusion protein: Cycle 3 GFP (C terminal on insert)
  Cloning method: Gateway Cloning
Terms and licenses: Academic/Nonprofit Terms; Industry Terms: Not Available to Industry
How to cite: pcDNA-DEST47-SIRT3 was a gift from J. Carl Barrett & Izumi Horikawa (Addgene plasmid # 242133 ; http://n2t.net/addgene:242133 ; RRID:Addgene_242133)
