[The description below was written by a language model from this plasmid's Addgene catalogue record and pLannotate feature annotations shown in this document.]
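Description:
pcDNA-DEST47-SIRT3 is a mammalian expression plasmid built on the Invitrogen pcDNA-DEST47 Gateway destination vector, into which the human SIRT3 coding sequence (about 1.2 kb) was transferred by Gateway recombination. In bacteria it replicates from a high-copy ColE1/pUC-type origin and is selected with ampicillin through the β-lactamase gene. An f1 origin is also present, which can support single-stranded DNA production. The sequenced plasmid is 7,362 nt, smaller than the listed empty backbone because recombination replaces the destination cassette with the shorter insert.

Expression is driven by the human cytomegalovirus immediate-early enhancer and promoter, with a T7 promoter just downstream that allows in vitro transcription. The SIRT3 open reading frame lies between the attB1 and attB2 sites left by the recombination reaction and is followed by Cycle 3 GFP, described in the record as a C-terminal tag on the insert. The product is therefore a SIRT3-GFP fusion, terminated by the bovine growth hormone polyadenylation signal. A separate cassette consisting of the SV40 early promoter, the neomycin phosphotransferase gene and an SV40 polyadenylation signal permits G418 selection of stably transfected mammalian cells. Short annotated fragments such as the HIV-1 LTR, ble, lacI and lac promoter elements appear to be partial similarity matches or backbone remnants rather than functional parts.

SIRT3 encodes an NAD-dependent protein deacetylase that acts on mitochondrial target proteins. The stated purpose is simply expression in mammalian cells. The fluorescent fusion and the associated publication on the cellular localizations and functions of human SIRT proteins suggest use in visualising where the protein resides in cells.
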