Features (pLannotate 1.2.2; 23 found; start..end, strand, type, name):
     28..80      -  misc_feature   bom (fragment): basis of mobility region from pBR322
    235..614     +  enhancer       CMV enhancer: human cytomegalovirus immediate early enhancer
    615..818     +  promoter       CMV promoter: human cytomegalovirus (CMV) immediate early promoter
    814..847     +  LTR            5' LTR (truncated) (fragment): truncated 5' long terminal repeat (LTR) from HIV-1
    863..881     +  promoter       T7 promoter: promoter for bacteriophage T7 RNA polymerase
    914..938     +  protein_bind   attB1: mutant version of attB; recombination site for the Gateway® BP reaction BP Clonase™
    959..2155    +  CDS            SIRT3: SIR3_HUMAN - Also known as SIR2L3. Experimental evidence at protein level: Swiss-Prot protein existence level 1. NAD-dependent protein deacetylase (PubMed:12186850, PubMed:12374852, PubMed:16788062, PubMed:18680753, PubMed:18794531, PubMed:23283301, PubMed:24121500, PubMed:24252090, PubMed:19535340). Activates or deactivates mitochondrial target proteins by deacetylating key lysine residues (PubMed:12186850, PubMed:12374852, PubMed:16788062, PubMed:18680753, PubMed:18794531, PubMed:23283301, PubMed:24121500, PubMed:24252090). Known targets include ACSS1, IDH, GDH, SOD2, PDHA1, LCAD, SDHA and t
   2175..2199    -  protein_bind   attB2: mutant version of attB; recombination site for the Gateway® BP reaction BP Clonase™
   2210..2929    +  CDS            Cycle 3 GFP: Cycle 3 GFP (Crameri et al., 1996) mammalian codon-optimized
   2957..3181    +  polyA_signal   bGH poly(A) signal: bovine growth hormone polyadenylation signal
   3185..3206    +  promoter       SV40 promoter (fragment): SV40 enhancer and early promoter
   3227..3655    +  rep_origin     f1 ori (sequence partly withheld): f1 bacteriophage origin of replication; arrow indicates direction of (+) strand synthesis
   3669..3998    +  promoter       SV40 promoter: SV40 enhancer and early promoter
   4065..4856    +  CDS            neo: KKA2_KLEPN - Also known as kan, nptII. Experimental evidence at protein level: Swiss-Prot protein existence level 1. Resistance to kanamycin, neomycin, paromomycin, ribostamycin, butirosin and gentamicin B. From Klebsiella pneumoniae.
   4882..5040    +  CDS            ble (fragment): BLE_KLEPN - Experimental evidence at protein level: Swiss-Prot protein existence level 1. Binding protein with a strong affinity to the bleomycin family of antibiotics. Binds to CL990; an antimitotic-antibiotic compound. From Klebsiella pneumoniae.
   5035..5156    +  polyA_signal   SV40 poly(A) signal: SV40 polyadenylation signal
   5229..5245    -  protein_bind   lac operator: The lac repressor binds to the lac operator to inhibit transcription in E. coli. This inhibition can be relieved by adding lactose or isopropyl-β-D-thiogalactopyranoside (IPTG). lac repressor encoded by lacI
   5253..5283    -  promoter       lac promoter: promoter for the E. coli lac operon
   5298..5319    -  protein_bind   CAP binding site: CAP binding activates transcription in the presence of cAMP. E. coli catabolite activator protein
   5332..5424    -  CDS            lacI (fragment): lac repressor; lacI; The lac repressor binds to the lac operator to inhibit transcription in E. coli. This inhibition can be relieved by adding lactose or isopropyl-β-D-thiogalactopyranoside (IPTG).
   5607..6195    -  rep_origin     ori: high-copy-number ColE1/pMB1/pBR322/pUC origin of replication
   6366..7226    -  CDS            AmpR: β-lactamase; bla; confers resistance to ampicillin, carbenicillin, and related antibiotics
   7227..7331    -  promoter       AmpR promoter: bla
>Addgene plasmid #242133 | pcDNA-DEST47-SIRT3 | addgene full sequence | sequence record 483734 | Addgene NGS Result
GACGGATCGGGAGATCTCCCGATCCCCTATGGTGCACTCTCAGTACAATCTGCTCTGATGCCGCATAGTT
AAGCCAGTATCTGCTCCCTGCTTGTGTGTTGGAGGTCGCTGAGTAGTGCGCGAGCAAAATTTAAGCTACA
ACAAGGCAAGGCTTGACCGACAATTGCATGAAGAATCTGCTTAGGGTTAGGCGTTTTGCGCTGCTTCGCG
ATGTACGGGCCAGATATACGCGTTGACATTGATTATTGACTAGTTATTAATAGTAATCAATTACGGGGTC
ATTAGTTCATAGCCCATATATGGAGTTCCGCGTTACATAACTTACGGTAAATGGCCCGCCTGGCTGACCG
CCCAACGACCCCCGCCCATTGACGTCAATAATGACGTATGTTCCCATAGTAACGCCAATAGGGACTTTCC
ATTGACGTCAATGGGTGGAGTATTTACGGTAAACTGCCCACTTGGCAGTACATCAAGTGTATCATATGCC
AAGTACGCCCCCTATTGACGTCAATGACGGTAAATGGCCCGCCTGGCATTATGCCCAGTACATGACCTTA
TGGGACTTTCCTACTTGGCAGTACATCTACGTATTAGTCATCGCTATTACCATGGTGATGCGGTTTTGGC
AGTACATCAATGGGCGTGGATAGCGGTTTGACTCACGGGGATTTCCAAGTCTCCACCCCATTGACGTCAA
TGGGAGTTTGTTTTGGCACCAAAATCAACGGGACTTTCCAAAATGTCGTAACAACTCCGCCCCATTGACG
CAAATGGGCGGTAGGCGTGTACGGTGGGAGGTCTATATAAGCAGAGCTCTCTGGCTAACTAGAGAACCCA
CTGCTTACTGGCTTATCGAAATTAATACGACTCACTATAGGGAGACCCAAGCTGGCTAGTTAAGCTTGAT
CAAACAAGTTTGTACAAAAAAGCAGGCTCCGCGGCCGCCCCCTTCACCATGGCGTTCTGGGGTTGGCGCG
CCGCGGCAGCCCTCCGGCTGTGGGGCCGGGTAGTTGAACGGGTCGAGGCCGGGGGAGGCGTGGGGCCGTT
TCAGGCCTGCGGCTGTCGGCTGGTGCTTGGCGGCAGGGACGATGTGAGTGCGGGGCTGAGAGGCAGCCAT
GGGGCCCGCGGTGAGCCCTTGGACCCGGCGCGCCCCTTGCAGAGGCCTCCCAGACCCGAGGTGCCCAGGG
CATTCCGGAGGCAGCCGAGGGCAGCAGCTCCCAGTTTCTTCTTTTCGAGTATTAAAGGTGGAAGAAGGTC
CATATCTTTTTCTGTGGGTGCTTCAAGTGTTGTTGGAAGTGGAGGCAGCAGTGACAAGGGGAAGCTTTCC
CTGCAGGATGTAGCTGAGCTGATTCGGGCCAGAGCCTGCCAGAGGGTGGTGGTCATGGTGGGGGCCGGCA
TCAGCACACCCAGTGGCATTCCAGACTTCAGATCGCCGGGGAGTGGCCTGTACAGCAACCTCCAGCAGTA
CGATCTCCCGTACCCCGAGGCCATTTTTGAACTCCCATTCTTCTTTCACAACCCCAAGCCCTTTTTCACT
TTGGCCAAGGAGCTGTACCCTGGAAACTACAAGCCCAACGTCACTCACTACTTTCTCCGGCTGCTTCATG
ACAAGGGGCTGCTTCTGCGGCTCTACACGCAGAACATCGATGGGCTTGAGAGAGTGTCGGGCATCCCTGC
CTCAAAGCTGGTTGAAGCTCATGGAACCTTTGCCTCTGCCACCTGCACAGTCTGCCAAAGACCCTTCCCA
GGGGAGGACATTCGGGCTGACGTGATGGCAGACAGGGTTCCCCGCTGCCCGGTCTGCACCGGCGTTGTGA
AGCCCGACATTGTGTTCTTTGGGGAGCCGCTGCCCCAGAGGTTCTTGCTGCATGTGGTTGATTTCCCCAT
GGCAGATCTGCTGCTCATCCTTGGGACCTCCCTGGAGGTGGAGCCTTTTGCCAGCTTGACCGAGGCCGTG
CGGAGCTCAGTTCCCCGACTGCTCATCAACCGGGACTTGGTGGGGCCCTTGGCTTGGCATCCTCGCAGCA
GGGACGTGGCCCAGCTGGGGGACGTGGTTCACGGCGTGGAAAGCCTAGTGGAGCTTCTGGGCTGGACAGA
AGAGATGCGGGACCTTGTGCAGCGGGAAACTGGGAAGCTTGATGGACCAGACAAATTTAAGGGTGGGCGC
GCCGACCCAGCTTTCTTGTACAAAGTGGTTCGATCTAGAATGGCTAGCAAAGGAGAAGAACTTTTCACTG
GAGTTGTCCCAATTCTTGTTGAATTAGATGGTGATGTTAATGGGCACAAATTTTCTGTCAGTGGAGAGGG
TGAAGGTGATGCTACATACGGAAAGCTTACCCTTAAATTTATTTGCACTACTGGAAAACTACCTGTTCCA
TGGCCAACACTTGTCACTACTTTCTCTTATGGTGTTCAATGCTTTTCCCGTTATCCGGATCATATGAAAC
GGCATGACTTTTTCAAGAGTGCCATGCCCGAAGGTTATGTACAGGAACGCACTATATCTTTCAAAGATGA
CGGGAACTACAAGACGCGTGCTGAAGTCAAGTTTGAAGGTGATACCCTTGTTAATCGTATCGAGTTAAAA
GGTATTGATTTTAAAGAAGATGGAAACATTCTCGGACACAAACTCGAGTACAACTATAACTCACACAATG
TATACATCACGGCAGACAAACAAAAGAATGGAATCAAAGCTAACTTCAAAATTCGCCACAACATTGAAGA
TGGATCCGTTCAACTAGCAGACCATTATCAACAAAATACTCCAATTGGCGATGGCCCTGTCCTTTTACCA
GACAACCATTACCTGTCGACACAATCTGCCCTTTCGAAAGATCCCAACGAAAAGCGTGACCACATGGTCC
TTCTTGAGTTTGTAACTGCTGCTGGGATTACACATGGCATGGATGAGCTCTACAAATAATGAATTAAACC
CGCTGATCAGCCTCGACTGTGCCTTCTAGTTGCCAGCCATCTGTTGTTTGCCCCTCCCCCGTGCCTTCCT
TGACCCTGGAAGGTGCCACTCCCACTGTCCTTTCCTAATAAAATGAGGAAATTGCATCGCATTGTCTGAG
TAGGTGTCATTCTATTCTGGGGGGTGGGGTGGGGCAGGACAGCAAGGGGGAGGATTGGGAAGACAATAGC
AGGCATGCTGGGGATGCGGTGGGCTCTATGGCTTCTGAGGCGGAAAGAACCAGCTGGGGCTCTAGGGGGT
ATCCCC
[124 nt withheld, positions 3227-3350]
C
[91 nt withheld, positions 3352-3442]
A
[49 nt withheld, positions 3444-3492]
CCTTTGACGTTGGAGTCCACGTTCTTT
[37 nt withheld, positions 3520-3556]
ACCCTATCTCGGTCTATTCTTTTGATTTATAAGGGATTTTGCCGATTTCGGCCTATTGGTTAAAAAATGA
GCTGATTTAACAAAAATTTAACGCGAATTAATTCTGTGGAATGTGTGTCAGTTAGGGTGTGGAAAGTCCC
CAGGCTCCCCAGCAGGCAGAAGTATGCAAAGCATGCATCTCAATTAGTCAGCAACCAGGTGTGGAAAGTC
CCCAGGCTCCCCAGCAGGCAGAAGTATGCAAAGCATGCATCTCAATTAGTCAGCAACCATAGTCCCGCCC
CTAACTCCGCCCATCCCGCCCCTAACTCCGCCCAGTTCCGCCCATTCTCCGCCCCATGGCTGACTAATTT
TTTTTATTTATGCAGAGGCCGAGGCCGCCTCTGCCTCTGAGCTATTCCAGAAGTAGTGAGGAGGCTTTTT
TGGAGGCCTAGGCTTTTGCAAAAAGCTCCCGGGAGCTTGTATATCCATTTTCGGATCTGATCAAGAGACA
GGATGAGGATCGTTTCGCATGATTGAACAAGATGGATTGCACGCAGGTTCTCCGGCCGCTTGGGTGGAGA
GGCTATTCGGCTATGACTGGGCACAACAGACAATCGGCTGCTCTGATGCCGCCGTGTTCCGGCTGTCAGC
GCAGGGGCGCCCGGTTCTTTTTGTCAAGACCGACCTGTCCGGTGCCCTGAATGAACTGCAGGACGAGGCA
GCGCGGCTATCGTGGCTGGCCACGACGGGCGTTCCTTGCGCAGCTGTGCTCGACGTTGTCACTGAAGCGG
GAAGGGACTGGCTGCTATTGGGCGAAGTGCCGGGGCAGGATCTCCTGTCATCTCACCTTGCTCCTGCCGA
GAAAGTATCCATCATGGCTGATGCAATGCGGCGGCTGCATACGCTTGATCCGGCTACCTGCCCATTCGAC
CACCAAGCGAAACATCGCATCGAGCGAGCACGTACTCGGATGGAAGCCGGTCTTGTCGATCAGGATGATC
TGGACGAAGAGCATCAGGGGCTCGCGCCAGCCGAACTGTTCGCCAGGCTCAAGGCGCGCATGCCCGACGG
CGAGGATCTCGTCGTGACCCATGGCGATGCCTGCTTGCCGAATATCATGGTGGAAAATGGCCGCTTTTCT
GGATTCATCGACTGTGGCCGGCTGGGTGTGGCGGACCGCTATCAGGACATAGCGTTGGCTACCCGTGATA
TTGCTGAAGAGCTTGGCGGCGAATGGGCTGACCGCTTCCTCGTGCTTTACGGTATCGCCGCTCCCGATTC
GCAGCGCATCGCCTTCTATCGCCTTCTTGACGAGTTCTTCTGAGCGGGACTCTGGGGTTCGCGAAATGAC
CGACCAAGCGACGCCCAACCTGCCATCACGAGATTTCGATTCCACCGCCGCCTTCTATGAAAGGTTGGGC
TTCGGAATCGTTTTCCGGGACGCCGGCTGGATGATCCTCCAGCGCGGGGATCTCATGCTGGAGTTCTTCG
CCCACCCCAACTTGTTTATTGCAGCTTATAATGGTTACAAATAAAGCAATAGCATCACAAATTTCACAAA
TAAAGCATTTTTTTCACTGCATTCTAGTTGTGGTTTGTCCAAACTCATCAATGTATCTTATCATGTCTGT
ATACCGTCGACCTCTAGCTAGAGCTTGGCGTAATCATGGTCATAGCTGTTTCCTGTGTGAAATTGTTATC
CGCTCACAATTCCACACAACATACGAGCCGGAAGCATAAAGTGTAAAGCCTGGGGTGCCTAATGAGTGAG
CTAACTCACATTAATTGCGTTGCGCTCACTGCCCGCTTTCCAGTCGGGAAACCTGTCGTGCCAGCTGCAT
TAATGAATCGGCCAACGCGCGGGGAGAGGCGGTTTGCGTATTGGGCGCTCTTCCGCTTCCTCGCTCACTG
ACTCGCTGCGCTCGGTCGTTCGGCTGCGGCGAGCGGTATCAGCTCACTCAAAGGCGGTAATACGGTTATC
CACAGAATCAGGGGATAACGCAGGAAAGAACATGTGAGCAAAAGGCCAGCAAAAGGCCAGGAACCGTAAA
AAGGCCGCGTTGCTGGCGTTTTTCCATAGGCTCCGCCCCCCTGACGAGCATCACAAAAATCGACGCTCAA
GTCAGAGGTGGCGAAACCCGACAGGACTATAAAGATACCAGGCGTTTCCCCCTGGAAGCTCCCTCGTGCG
CTCTCCTGTTCCGACCCTGCCGCTTACCGGATACCTGTCCGCCTTTCTCCCTTCGGGAAGCGTGGCGCTT
TCTCATAGCTCACGCTGTAGGTATCTCAGTTCGGTGTAGGTCGTTCGCTCCAAGCTGGGCTGTGTGCACG
AACCCCCCGTTCAGCCCGACCGCTGCGCCTTATCCGGTAACTATCGTCTTGAGTCCAACCCGGTAAGACA
CGACTTATCGCCACTGGCAGCAGCCACTGGTAACAGGATTAGCAGAGCGAGGTATGTAGGCGGTGCTACA
GAGTTCTTGAAGTGGTGGCCTAACTACGGCTACACTAGAAGAACAGTATTTGGTATCTGCGCTCTGCTGA
AGCCAGTTACCTTCGGAAAAAGAGTTGGTAGCTCTTGATCCGGCAAACAAACCACCGCTGGTAGCGGTGG
TTTTTTTGTTTGCAAGCAGCAGATTACGCGCAGAAAAAAAGGATCTCAAGAAGATCCTTTGATCTTTTCT
ACGGGGTCTGACGCTCAGTGGAACGAAAACTCACGTTAAGGGATTTTGGTCATGAGATTATCAAAAAGGA
TCTTCACCTAGATCCTTTTAAATTAAAAATGAAGTTTTAAATCAATCTAAAGTATATATGAGTAAACTTG
GTCTGACAGTTACCAATGCTTAATCAGTGAGGCACCTATCTCAGCGATCTGTCTATTTCGTTCATCCATA
GTTGCCTGACTCCCCGTCGTGTAGATAACTACGATACGGGAGGGCTTACCATCTGGCCCCAGTGCTGCAA
TGATACCGCGAGACCCACGCTCACCGGCTCCAGATTTATCAGCAATAAACCAGCCAGCCGGAAGGGCCGA
GCGCAGAAGTGGTCCTGCAACTTTATCCGCCTCCATCCAGTCTATTAATTGTTGCCGGGAAGCTAGAGTA
AGTAGTTCGCCAGTTAATAGTTTGCGCAACGTTGTTGCCATTGCTACAGGCATCGTGGTGTCACGCTCGT
CGTTTGGTATGGCTTCATTCAGCTCCGGTTCCCAACGATCAAGGCGAGTTACATGATCCCCCATGTTGTG
CAAAAAAGCGGTTAGCTCCTTCGGTCCTCCGATCGTTGTCAGAAGTAAGTTGGCCGCAGTGTTATCACTC
ATGGTTATGGCAGCACTGCATAATTCTCTTACTGTCATGCCATCCGTAAGATGCTTTTCTGTGACTGGTG
AGTACTCAACCAAGTCATTCTGAGAATAGTGTATGCGGCGACCGAGTTGCTCTTGCCCGGCGTCAATACG
GGATAATACCGCGCCACATAGCAGAACTTTAAAAGTGCTCATCATTGGAAAACGTTCTTCGGGGCGAAAA
CTCTCAAGGATCTTACCGCTGTTGAGATCCAGTTCGATGTAACCCACTCGTGCACCCAACTGATCTTCAG
CATCTTTTACTTTCACCAGCGTTTCTGGGTGAGCAAAAACAGGAAGGCAAAATGCCGCAAAAAAGGGAAT
AAGGGCGACACGGAAATGTTGAATACTCATACTCTTCCTTTTTCAATATTATTGAAGCATTTATCAGGGT
TATTGTCTCATGAGCGGATACATATTTGAATGTATTTAGAAAAATAAACAAATAGGGGTTCCGCGCACAT
TTCCCCGAAAAGTGCCACCTGACGTC
